>Addgene plasmid #8810 | 3177 pSFFV-neo HA Bax alpha | addgene partial sequence | sequence record 17229 | 8810 with HA-F
CGGGGGGCCCACCAGCTCTGAGCAATCATGAAGACAGGGGCCCTTTTGCTTCAGGGTTTCATCCAGGATC
GAGCAGGGCGAATGGGGGGGGAGGCACCCGAGCTGGCCCTGGACCCGGTGCCTCAGGATGCGTCCACCAA
GAAGCTGAGCGAGTGTCTCAAGCGCATCGGGGACGAACTGGACAGTAACATGGAGCTGCAGAGGATGATT
GCCGCCGTGGACACAGACTCCCCCCGAGAGGTCTTTTTCCGAGTGGCAGCTGACATGTTTTCTGACGGCA
ACTTCAACTGGGGCCGGGTTGTCGCCCTTTTCTACTTTGCCAGCAAACTGGTGCTCAAGGCCCTGTGCAC
CAAGGTGCCGGAACTGATCAGAACCATCATGGGCTGGACACTGGACTTCCTCCGGGAGCGGCTGTTGGGC
TGGATCCAAGACCAGGGTGGTTGGGACGGCCTCCTCTCCTACTTTGGGACGCCCACGTGGCAGACCGTGA
CCATCTTTGTGGCGGGAGTGCTCACCGCCTCACTCACCATCTGGAAGAAGATGGGCTGAGAATTCCTGCA
GCCCGTGCCCTTAAACGCCTGGTTGCTACGCCTGAATAAGTGATAATAAGCGGATGAATGGCAGAAATTC
GCCGGATCTTTGTGAAGGAACCTTACTTCTGTGGTGTGACATAATTGGACAAACTACCTACAGAGATTTA
AAGCTCTAAGGTAAATATAAAATTTTTAAGTGTATAATGTGTTAAACTACTGATTCTAATTGTTTGTGTA
TTTTAGATTCCAACCTATGGAACTGATGAATGGGAGCAGTGGTGGAATGCCTTTAATGAGGAAAACCTGT
TTTGCTCAGAAGAAATGCCATCTAGTGATGATGAGGCTACTGCTGACTCTCAACATTCTACTCCTCCAA
