[The description below was written by a language model from this plasmid's Addgene catalogue record.]
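Description:
3177 pSFFV-neo HA Bax alpha is a mammalian expression plasmid built on the pSFFV-neo backbone (about 7.2 kb without insert) and carrying an insert of roughly 600 bp that encodes the alpha isoform of mouse Bax. The open reading frame is fused at its N terminus to an HA epitope tag, so the expressed protein can be detected or immunoprecipitated with anti-HA antibodies and distinguished from endogenous Bax. The record does not explicitly list the promoter. However, the backbone name and the SFFV forward sequencing primer suggest that the insert sits downstream of the spleen focus-forming virus long terminal repeat, a strong viral promoter often used for expression in haematopoietic and lymphoid cell lines. The insert was placed in the vector by restriction enzyme cloning, and part of the plasmid is noted as deriving from a construct made in another laboratory.

In bacteria the plasmid is maintained at high copy number under ampicillin selection. In mammalian cells a neomycin resistance marker allows G418 selection of stable transfectants. No feature table is provided, so the origin of replication, polyadenylation signal and the promoter driving the neomycin cassette cannot be described from the record.

Bax is a pro-apoptotic member of the Bcl-2 family, and the associated publication concerns the phenotype of Bax-deficient mice. The construct is therefore suited to transient or stable overexpression of tagged Bax in cultured cells, for example to study cell death regulation, Bax localisation, or its interactions with other Bcl-2 family proteins. The record does not specify a particular application.
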