Addgene plasmid #8810: 3177 pSFFV-neo HA Bax alpha
Depositing lab: Stanley Korsmeyer. Depositing organization: Dana-Farber Cancer Institute. Publication: Bax-deficient mice with lymphoid hyperplasia and male germ cell death. Knudson CM, Tung KS, Tourtellotte WG, Brown GA, Korsmeyer SJ. Science 1995 Oct 6;270(5233):96-9. 10.1126/science.270.5233.96 PubMed 7569956.
Backbone
  Vector backbone: pSFFV-neo
  Backbone size w/o insert (bp): 7200
  Vector type: Mammalian Expression
  Selectable markers: Neomycin (select with G418)
Growth in bacteria
  Bacterial resistance: Ampicillin, 100 μg/mL
  Growth temperature: 37°C
  Growth strain: XL1 Blue
  Copy number: High Copy
Gene/Insert
  Gene/Insert name: Bax alpha
  Species: M. musculus (mouse)
  Insert size (bp): 600
  GenBank ID: NM_007527
  Entrez Gene: Bax
  Tag / fusion protein: HA (N terminal on insert)
  Cloning method: Restriction Enzyme
  Sequencing primers: 5′ SFFV-F
Resource information
  A portion of this plasmid was derived from a plasmid made by: Gabriel Nunez
Terms and licenses: Academic/Nonprofit Terms; Industry Terms: Not Available to Industry
How to cite: 3177 pSFFV-neo HA Bax alpha was a gift from Stanley Korsmeyer (Addgene plasmid # 8810 ; http://n2t.net/addgene:8810 ; RRID:Addgene_8810)
